>Addgene plasmid #176499 | 3924-55 | addgene full sequence | sequence record 348295 | Addgene NGS Result
AATGACCCCGTAATTGATTACTATTAATACCTAGTTTTCGTCTTCAAGAATTCCTCGAGTTTACTCCCTA
TCAGTGATAGAGAACGTATGACCAGTTTACTCCCTATCAGTGATAGAGAACGTATCTACAGTTTACTCCC
TATCAGTGATAGAGAACGTATATCCAGTTTACTCCCTATCAGTGATAGAGAACGTATAAGCTTTAGGCGT
GTACGGTGGGCGCCTATAAAAGCAGAGCTCGTTTAGTGAACCGTCAGATCGCCTGGAGCAATTCCACAAC
ACTTTTGTCTTATACCAACTTTCCGTACCACTTCCTACCCTCGTAAAGCCTAGGGCCACCATGGTGAGCA
AGGGCGAGGAGCTGTTCACCGGGGTGGTGCCCATCCTGGTCGAGCTGGACGGCGACGTAAACGGCCACAA
GTTCAGCGTGTCCGGCGAGGGCGAGGGCGATGCCACCTACGGCAAGCTGACCCTGAAGTTCATCTGCACC
ACCGGCAAGCTGCCCGTGCCCTGGCCCACCCTCGTGACCACCCTGACCTACGGCGTGCAGTGCTTCAGCC
GCTACCCCGACCACATGAAGCAGCACGACTTCTTCAAGTCCGCCATGCCCGAAGGCTACGTCCAGGAGCG
CACCATCTTCTTCAAGGACGACGGCAACTACAAGACCCGCGCCGAGGTGAAGTTCGAGGGCGACACCCTG
GTGAACCGCATCGAGCTGAAGGGCATCGACTTCAAGGAGGACGGCAACATCCTGGGGCACAAGCTGGAGT
ACAACTACAACAGCCACAACGTCTATATCATGGCCGACAAGCAGAAGAACGGCATCAAGGTGAACTTCAA
GATCCGCCACAACATCGAGGACGGCAGCGTGCAGCTCGCCGACCACTACCAGCAGAACACCCCCATCGGC
GACGGCCCCGTGCTGCTGCCCGACAACCACTACCTGAGCACCCAGTCCGCCCTGAGCAAAGACCCCAACG
AGAAGCGCGATCACATGGTCCTGCTGGAGTTCGTGACCGCCGCCGGGATCACTCTCGGCATGGACGAGCT
GTACAAGCGCGAGGGCAGAGGAAGTCTTCTAACATGCGGTGACGTGGAGGAGAATCCCGGCCCTATGGCG
GAACGCATAGGGTTGCGCATGCAGCTCATGCGGGAGCAGGCGCAGCAGGAGGAGCAGCGGGAGCGCATGC
AGCAACAGGCTGTCATGCATTACATGCAGCAGCAGCAGCAGCAGCAACAGCAGCAGCTCGGAGGGCCGCC
CACCCCGGCCATCAATACCCCCGTCCACTTCCAGTCGCCACCACCTGTGCCTGGGGAGGTGTTGAAGGTG
CAGTCCTACCTGGAGAATCCCACATCCTACCATCTGCAGCAGTCGCAGCATCAGAAGGTGCGGGAGTACC
TGTCCGAGACCTATGGGAACAAGTTTGCTGCCCACATCAGCCCAGCCCAGGGCTCTCCGAAACCCCCACC
AGCCGCCTCCCCAGGGGTGCGAGCTGGACACGTGCTGTCCTCCTCCGCTGGCAACAGTGCTCCCAATAGC
CCCATGGCCATGCTGCACATTGGCTCCAACCCTGAGAGGGAGTTGGATGATGTCATTGACAACATTATGC
GTCTGGACGATGTCCTTGGCTACATCAATCCTGAAATGCAGATGCCCAACACGCTACCCCTGTCCAGCAG
CCACCTGAATGTGTACAGCAGCGACCCCCAGGTCACAGCCTCCCTGGTGGGCGTCACCAGCAGCTCCTGC
CCTGCGGACCTGACCCAGAAGCGAGAGCTCACAGATGCTGAGAGCAGGGCCCTGGCCAAGGAGCGGCAGA
AGAAAGACAATCACAACTTAATTGAAAGGAGACGAAGGTTCAACATCAATGACCGCATCAAGGAGTTGGG
AATGCTGATCCCCAAGGCCAATGACCTGGACGTGCGCTGGAACAAGGGCACCATCCTCAAGGCCTCTGTG
GATTACATCCGGAGGATGCAGAAGGACCTGCAAAAGTCCAGGGAGCTGGAGAACCACTCTCGCCGCCTGG
AGATGACCAACAAGCAGCTCTGGCTCCGTATCCAGGAGCTGGAGATGCAGGCTCGAGTGCACGGCCTCCC
TACCACCTCCCCGTCCGGCATGAACATGGCTGAGCTGGCCCAGCAGGTGGTGAAGCAGGAGCTGCCTAGC
GAAGAGGGCCCAGGGGAGGCCCTGATGCTGGGGGCTGAGGTCCCTGACCCTGAGCCACTGCCAGCTCTGC
CCCCGCAAGCCCCGCTGCCCCTGCCCACCCAGCCACCATCCCCATTCCATCACCTGGACTTCAGCCACAG
CCTGAGCTTTGGGGGCAGGGAGGACGAGGGTCCCCCGGGCTACCCCGAACCCCTGGCGCCGGGGCATGGC
TCCCCATTCCCCAGCCTGTCCAAGAAGGATCTGGACCTCATGCTCCTGGACGACTCACTGCTACCGCTGG
CCTCTGATCCACTTCTGTCCACCATGTCCCCCGAGGCCTCCAAGGCCAGCAGCCGCCGGAGCAGCTTCAG
CATGGAGGAGGGCGATGTGCTGGAATTCGACTACAAAGACCATGACGGCGATTATAAAGATCATGACATT
GATTACAAGGATGACGATGATTAATTAAGTAGGTGAGTAAGGATGTGCTACGAGGTCGACCGGGTGGCAT
CCCTGTGACCCCTCCCCAGTGCCTCTCCTGGCCCTGGAAGTTGCCACTCCAGTGCCCACCAGCCTTGTCC
TAATAAAATTAAGTTGCATCATTTTGTCTGACTAGGTGTCCTTCTATAATATTATGGGGTGGAGGGGGGT
GGTATGGAGCAAGGGGCAAGTTGGGAAGACAACCTGTAGGGCCTGCGGGGTCTATTGGGAACCAAGCTGG
AGTGCAGTGGCACAATCTTGGCTCACTGCAATCTCCGCCTCCTGGGTTCAAGCGATTCTCCTGCCTCAGC
CTCCCGAGTTGTTGGGATTCCAGGCATGCATGACCAGGCTCAGCTAATTTTTGTTTTTTTGGTAGAGACG
GGGTTTCACCATATTGGCCAGGCTGGTCTCCAACTCCTAATCTCAGGTGATCTACCCACCTTGGCCTCCC
AAATTGCTGGGATTACAGGCGTGAACCACTGCTCCCTTCCCTGTCCTTCTGATTTTAAAATAACTATACC
AGCAGGAGGACGTCCAGACACAGCATAGGCTACCTGGCCATGCCCAACCGGTGGGACATTTGAGTTGCTT
GCTTGGCACTGTCCTCTCATGCGTTGGGTCCACTCAGTAGATGCCTGTTGAATTGGGTACGCGGCCAGCG
GCGAGCGGTATCAGCTCACTCAAAGGCGGTAATACGGTTATCCACAGAATCAGGGGATAACGCAGGAAAG
AACATGTGAGCAAAAGGCCAGCAAAAGGCCAGGAACCGTAAAAAGGCCGCGTTGCTGGCGTTTTTCCATA
GGCTCCGCCCCCCTGACGAGCATCACAAAAATCGACGCTCAAGTCAGAGGTGGCGAAACCCGACAGGACT
ATAAAGATACCAGGCGTTTCCCCCTGGAAGCTCCCTCGTGCGCTCTCCTGTTCCGACCCTGCCGCTTACC
GGATACCTGTCCGCCTTTCTCCCTTCGGGAAGCGTGGCGCTTTCTCATAGCTCACGCTGTAGGTATCTCA
GTTCGGTGTAGGTCGTTCGCTCCAAGCTGGGCTGTGTGCACGAACCCCCCGTTCAGCCCGACCGCTGCGC
CTTATCCGGTAACTATCGTCTTGAGTCCAACCCGGTAAGACACGACTTATCGCCACTGGCAGCAGCCACT
GGTAACAGGATTAGCAGAGCGAGGTATGTAGGCGGTGCTACAGAGTTCTTGAAGTGGTGGCCTAACTACG
GCTACACTAGAAGAACAGTATTTGGTATCTGCGCTCTGCTGAAGCCAGTTACCTTCGGAAAAAGAGTTGG
TAGCTCTTGATCCGGCAAACAAACCACCGCTGGTAGCGGTGGTTTTTTTGTTTGCAAGCAGCAGATTACG
CGCAGAAAAAAAGGATCTCAAGAAGATCCTTTGATCTTTTCTACGGGGTCTGACGCTCAGTGGAACGAAA
ACTCACGTTAAGGGATTTTGGTCATGAGATTATCAAAAAGGATCTTCACCTAGATCCTTTTCGACCGAAT
AAATACCTGTGACGGAAGATCACTTCGCAGAATAAATAAATCCTGGTGTCCCTGTTGATACCGGGAAGCC
CTGGGCCAACTTTTGGCGAAAATGAGACGTTGATCGGCACGTAAGAGGTTCCAACTTTCACCATAATGAA
ATAAGATCACTACCGGGCGTATTTTTTGAGTTGTCGAGATTTTCAGGAGCTAAGGAAGCTAAAATGGAGA
AAAAAATCACTGGATATACCACCGTTGATATATCCCAATGGCATCGTAAAGAACATTTTGAGGCATTTCA
GTCAGTTGCTCAATGTACCTATAACCAGACCGTTCAGCTGGATATTACGGCCTTTTTAAAGACCGTAAAG
AAAAATAAGCACAAGTTTTATCCGGCCTTTATTCACATTCTTGCCCGCCTGATGAATGCTCATCCGGAAT
TACGTATGGCAATGAAAGACGGTGAGCTGGTGATATGGGATAGTGTTCACCCTTGTTACACCGTTTTCCA
TGAGCAAACTGAAACGTTTTCATCGCTCTGGAGTGAATACCACGACGATTTCCGGCAGTTTCTACACATA
TATTCGCAAGATGTGGCGTGTTACGGTGAAAACCTGGCCTATTTCCCTAAAGGGTTTATTGAGAATATGT
TTTTCGTCTCAGCCAATCCCTGGGTGAGTTTCACCAGTTTTGATTTAAACGTGGCCAATATGGACAACTT
CTTCGCCCCCGTTTTCACCATGGGCAAATATTATACGCAAGGCGACAAGGTGCTGATGCCGCTGGCGATT
CAGGTTCATCATGCCGTTTGTGATGGCTTCCATGTCGGCAGAATGCTTAATGAATTACAACAGTACTGCG
ATGAGTGGCAGGGCGGGGCGTAATACGCGT
Features (pLannotate 1.2.2; 9 found; start..end, strand, type, name):
     57..327     +  promoter       TRE3G promoter (fragment): 3rd-generation Tet-responsive promoter that can be activated by binding of Tet-On® 3G
    341..1057    +  CDS            EGFP: EGFP is a basic (constitutively fluorescent) green fluorescent protein published in 1996, derived from Aequorea victoria. It is reported to be a rapidly-maturing weak dimer with moderate acid sensitivity.
   1115..2542    +  CDS            TFEB: TFEB_HUMAN - Also known as BHLHE35. Experimental evidence at protein level: Swiss-Prot protein existence level 1. Transcription factor that acts as a master regulator of lysosomal biogenesis, autophagy, lysosomal exocytosis, lipid catabolism, energy metabolism and immune response (PubMed:21617040, PubMed:22576015, PubMed:22343943, PubMed:22692423, PubMed:30120233, PubMed:31672913). Specifically recognizes and binds E-box sequences (5'-CANNTG-3'); efficient DNA-binding requires dimerization with itself or with another MiT/TFE family member such as TFE3 or MITF (PubMed:1748288, PubMed:19556463,
   2549..2610    +  CDS            3xFLAG (fragment): three tandem FLAG® epitope tags, followed by an enterokinase cleavage site
   2652..3274    +  polyA_signal   hGH poly(A) signal: human growth hormone polyadenylation signal
   3423..4011    -  rep_origin     ori: high-copy-number ColE1/pMB1/pBR322/pUC origin of replication
   4231..4333    +  promoter       cat promoter: promoter of the E. coli cat gene encoding chloramphenicol acetyltransferase
   4334..4993    +  CDS            CmR: chloramphenicol acetyltransferase; cat; confers resistance to chloramphenicol
   5000..35      -  enhancer       CMV enhancer (fragment) (across the origin): human cytomegalovirus immediate early enhancer
