[The description below was written by a language model from this plasmid's Addgene catalogue record and pLannotate feature annotations shown in this document.]
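Description:
3924-55 is a mammalian expression plasmid built on the pCamR backbone that places a bicistronic EGFP-T2A-TFEB(S3E) cassette under tetracycline-responsive control. It is propagated in E. coli as a high-copy plasmid through a ColE1/pUC-type origin and is selected with chloramphenicol, conferred by the cat promoter driving chloramphenicol acetyltransferase. The sequenced record is about 5 kb, and no mammalian selection marker is annotated.

The expression unit begins with a TRE promoter, annotated as a fragment of the third-generation TRE3G element. It is essentially silent on its own and is switched on when a Tet transactivator such as Tet-On 3G is supplied in trans with doxycycline; the transactivator is not encoded on this plasmid. The promoter drives EGFP, followed by a gap corresponding to the T2A self-cleaving peptide named in the catalogue entry, and then full-length human TFEB carrying the S3E substitution, in which glutamate at serine 3 serves as a phosphomimetic. Ribosomal skipping at T2A yields separate EGFP and TFEB proteins from one transcript, so green fluorescence marks cells expressing the mutant. The feature table also detects a partial 3xFLAG sequence immediately after the TFEB coding region, suggesting a C-terminal epitope tag that the catalogue fields do not mention. The transcript is terminated by the human growth hormone polyadenylation signal. A very short CMV enhancer fragment is annotated across the plasmid origin, just upstream of the TRE.

TFEB is a master transcriptional regulator of lysosomal biogenesis and autophagy. The associated publication concerns MAP4K3-mediated phosphorylation of TFEB in amino acid-dependent control of autophagy, so this construct is suited to inducible expression of a phosphomimetic TFEB for studying that regulation.
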