Addgene plasmid #176499: 3924-55
Purpose: pTRE-EGFP-T2A-TFEB(S3E)-polyA
Depositing lab: Albert La Spada. Depositing organization: University of Washington. Publication: MAP4K3 mediates amino acid-dependent regulation of autophagy via phosphorylation of TFEB. Hsu CL, Lee EX, Gordon KL, Paz EA, Shen WC, Ohnishi K, Meisenhelder J, Hunter T, La Spada AR. Nat Commun. 2018 Mar 5;9(1):942. doi: 10.1038/s41467-018-03340-7. PubMed 29507340.
Backbone
  Vector backbone: pCamR
  Vector type: Mammalian Expression
Growth in bacteria
  Bacterial resistance: Chloramphenicol, 25 μg/mL
  Growth temperature: 37°C
  Growth strain: DH5alpha
  Copy number: High Copy
Gene/Insert
  Gene/Insert name: EGFP-T2A-TFEB(human; full-length; S3E mutation)-
  Species: H. sapiens (human)
  Promoter: TRE
  Cloning method: Gibson Cloning
  Sequencing primers: 5′ Human Growth Hormone polyA Reverse
Terms and licenses: Academic/Nonprofit Terms; Industry Terms: Not Available to Industry
How to cite: 3924-55 was a gift from Albert La Spada (Addgene plasmid # 176499 ; http://n2t.net/addgene:176499 ; RRID:Addgene_176499)
